Addgene plasmid #117434: rk4s
Purpose: Expression of ARL4a
Depositing lab: Richard Kahn. Depositing organization: Emory University.
Backbone
  Vector backbone: pET3c
  Vector type: Bacterial Expression
Growth in bacteria
  Bacterial resistance: Ampicillin, 100 μg/mL
  Growth temperature: 37°C
  Growth strain: DH5alpha
  Copy number: High Copy
Gene/Insert
  Gene/Insert name: ARL4a (alt name: ARL4)
  Species: H. sapiens (human)
  Insert size (bp): 600
  Entrez Gene: ARL4A (a.k.a. ARL4)
  Cloning method: Unknown
Terms and licenses: Academic/Nonprofit Terms; Industry Terms: Not Available to Industry
How to cite: rk4s was a gift from Richard Kahn (Addgene plasmid # 117434 ; http://n2t.net/addgene:117434 ; RRID:Addgene_117434)
