[The description below was written by a language model from this plasmid's Addgene catalogue record and pLannotate feature annotations shown in this document.]
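Description:
rk4s is a bacterial expression plasmid built on the pET3c backbone that carries the human ARL4A (ARL4) coding sequence, an insert of about 600 bp within a sequenced plasmid of roughly 5.2 kb. ARL4A is a small Arf-like GTP-binding protein that cycles between GDP- and GTP-bound states. In the annotated sequence the open reading frame sits directly downstream of a bacteriophage T7 promoter and upstream of a T7 terminator, so transcription depends on T7 RNA polymerase supplied by the host, as is usual for pET vectors. The coding region is flanked by attB1 and attB2 sites, which are characteristic of Gateway recombination. The catalogue lists the cloning method as unknown, so how the insert was introduced is not documented. No affinity or epitope tag fused to ARL4A is annotated. A short fragment matching the T7 gene 10-derived SET1 solubility tag lies after attB2, but the record does not show that it is translated in frame with the insert, and it may simply be residual pET sequence.

The remainder is standard pBR322-derived backbone. It contains a β-lactamase gene with its own promoter for ampicillin selection and a ColE1/pMB1-type origin of replication. The bom mobility region and the rop gene are also present. Two fragments of the tetracycline resistance gene, along with the tet promoter, flank the expression cassette, reflecting disruption of that gene by the T7 cassette, so tetracycline resistance is not expected to be functional. The catalogue describes the plasmid as high copy, although the annotated rop gene is normally associated with copy-number restraint. The stated purpose is expression of ARL4A, presumably to produce recombinant protein in E. coli.
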