Features (pLannotate 1.2.2; 15 found; start..end, strand, type, name):
     69..87      +  promoter       T7 promoter: promoter for bacteriophage T7 RNA polymerase
    115..139     +  protein_bind   attB1: mutant version of attB; recombination site for the Gateway® BP reaction BP Clonase™
    157..756     +  CDS            ARL4A: ARL4A_HUMAN - Also known as ARL4. Experimental evidence at protein level: Swiss-Prot protein existence level 1. Small GTP-binding protein which cycles between an inactive GDP-bound and an active GTP-bound form, and the rate of cycling is regulated by guanine nucleotide exchange factors (GEF) and GTPase- activating proteins (GAP). GTP-binding protein that does not act as an allosteric activator of the cholera toxin catalytic subunit. Recruits CYTH1, CYTH2, CYTH3 and CYTH4 to the plasma membrane in GDP-bound form. From Homo sapiens (Human).
    764..788     -  protein_bind   attB2: mutant version of attB; recombination site for the Gateway® BP reaction BP Clonase™
    798..847     +  CDS            SET1 (fragment): solubility-enhancement tag derived from T7 phage gene 10B
    855..902     +  terminator     T7 terminator: transcription terminator for bacteriophage T7 RNA polymerase
    928..1220    -  CDS            TcR (fragment): tetracycline efflux protein; tet; confers resistance to tetracycline
   1268..1296    -  promoter       tet promoter: E. coli promoter for tetracycline efflux protein gene
   1409..1513    +  promoter       AmpR promoter: bla
   1514..2374    +  CDS            AmpR: β-lactamase; bla; confers resistance to ampicillin, carbenicillin, and related antibiotics
   2545..3133    +  rep_origin     ori: high-copy-number ColE1/pMB1/pBR322/pUC origin of replication
   3319..3458    -  misc_feature   bom: basis of mobility region from pBR322
   3560..3751    -  CDS            rop: Rop protein, which maintains plasmids at low copy number; rop
   3768..4148    +  CDS            YPB1_ECOLX: Protein predicted: Swiss-Prot protein existence level 4. From Escherichia coli.
   4390..47      -  CDS            TcR (fragment) (across the origin): tetracycline efflux protein; tet; confers resistance to tetracycline
>Addgene plasmid #117434 | rk4s | addgene full sequence | sequence record 226349 | Addgene NGS Result
CTGTGGCGCCGGTGATGCCGGCCACGATGCGTCCGGCGTAGAGGATCGAGATCTCGATCCCGCGAAATTA
ATACGACTCACTATAGGGAGACCACAACGGTTTCCCTCTAGATCACAAGTTTGTACAAAAAAGCAGGCTT
AGAAGGAGATAGAACCATGGGGAATGGGCTGTCAGACCAGACTTCTATCCTGTCCAACCTGCCTTCATTT
CAGTCTTTCCACATTGTTATTCTGGGTTTGGACTGTGCTGGAAAGACAACTGTCTTATACAGGCTGCAGT
TCAATGAATTTGTAAATACCGTACCTACCAAAGGATTTAACACTGAGAAAATTAAGGTAACCTTGGGAAA
TTCTAAAACAGTCACTTTTCACTTCTGGGATGTAGGTGGTCAGGAGAAATTAAGGCCACTGTGGAAGTCA
TATACCAGATGCACAGATGGCATTGTATTTGTTGTGGACTCTGTTGATGTCGAAAGGATGGAAGAAGCCA
AAACTGAACTTCACAAAATAACTAGGATATCAGAAAATCAGGGAGTCCCTGTACTTATAGTTGCTAACAA
ACAAGATTTGAGGAACTCATTGTCACTTTCAGAAATTGAGAAATTGTTAGCAATGGGTGAACTGAGCTCA
TCAACTCCTTGGCATTTGCAGCCTACCTGTGCAATCATAGGAGATGGCCTAAAGGAAGGACTTGAGAAAC
TACATGATATGATCATTAAAAGAAGAAAAATGTTGCGGCAACAGAAAAAGAAAAGATGATAGGACCCAGC
TTTCTTGTACAAAGTGGTGATGATCCGGCTGCTAACAAAGCCCGAAAGGAAGCTGAGTTGGCTGCTGCCA
CCGCTGAGCAATAACTAGCATAACCCCTTGGGGCCTCTAAACGGGTCTTGAGGGGTTTTTTGCTGAAAGG
AGGAACTATATCCGGATATCCACAGGACGGGTGTGGTCGCCATGATCGCGTAGTCGATAGTGGCTCCAAG
TAGCGAAGCGAGCAGGACTGGGCGGCGGCCAAAGCGGTCGGACAGTGCTCCGAGAACGGGTGCGCATAGA
AATTGCATCAACGCATATAGCGCTAGCAGCACGCCATAGTGACTGGCGATGCTGTCGGAATGGACGATAT
CCCGCAAGAGGCCCGGCAGTACCGGCATAACCAAGCCTATGCCTACAGCATCCAGGGTGACGGTGCCGAG
GATGACGATGAGCGCATTGTTAGATTTCATACACGGTGCCTGACTGCGTTAGCAATTTAACTGTGATAAA
CTACCGCATTAAAGCTTATCGATGATAAGCTGTCAAACATGAGAATTCTTGAAGACGAAAGGGCCTCGTG
ATACGCCTATTTTTATAGGTTAATGTCATGATAATAATGGTTTCTTAGACGTCAGGTGGCACTTTTCGGG
GAAATGTGCGCGGAACCCCTATTTGTTTATTTTTCTAAATACATTCAAATATGTATCCGCTCATGAGACA
ATAACCCTGATAAATGCTTCAATAATATTGAAAAAGGAAGAGTATGAGTATTCAACATTTCCGTGTCGCC
CTTATTCCCTTTTTTGCGGCATTTTGCCTTCCTGTTTTTGCTCACCCAGAAACGCTGGTGAAAGTAAAAG
ATGCTGAAGATCAGTTGGGTGCACGAGTGGGTTACATCGAACTGGATCTCAACAGCGGTAAGATCCTTGA
GAGTTTTCGCCCCGAAGAACGTTTTCCAATGATGAGCACTTTTAAAGTTCTGCTATGTGGCGCGGTATTA
TCCCGTGTTGACGCCGGGCAAGAGCAACTCGGTCGCCGCATACACTATTCTCAGAATGACTTGGTTGAGT
ACTCACCAGTCACAGAAAAGCATCTTACGGATGGCATGACAGTAAGAGAATTATGCAGTGCTGCCATAAC
CATGAGTGATAACACTGCGGCCAACTTACTTCTGACAACGATCGGAGGACCGAAGGAGCTAACCGCTTTT
TTGCACAACATGGGGGATCATGTAACTCGCCTTGATCGTTGGGAACCGGAGCTGAATGAAGCCATACCAA
ACGACGAGCGTGACACCACGATGCCTGCAGCAATGGCAACAACGTTGCGCAAACTATTAACTGGCGAACT
ACTTACTCTAGCTTCCCGGCAACAATTAATAGACTGGATGGAGGCGGATAAAGTTGCAGGACCACTTCTG
CGCTCGGCCCTTCCGGCTGGCTGGTTTATTGCTGATAAATCTGGAGCCGGTGAGCGTGGGTCTCGCGGTA
TCATTGCAGCACTGGGGCCAGATGGTAAGCCCTCCCGTATCGTAGTTATCTACACGACGGGGAGTCAGGC
AACTATGGATGAACGAAATAGACAGATCGCTGAGATAGGTGCCTCACTGATTAAGCATTGGTAACTGTCA
GACCAAGTTTACTCATATATACTTTAGATTGATTTAAAACTTCATTTTTAATTTAAAAGGATCTAGGTGA
AGATCCTTTTTGATAATCTCATGACCAAAATCCCTTAACGTGAGTTTTCGTTCCACTGAGCGTCAGACCC
CGTAGAAAAGATCAAAGGATCTTCTTGAGATCCTTTTTTTCTGCGCGTAATCTGCTGCTTGCAAACAAAA
AAACCACCGCTACCAGCGGTGGTTTGTTTGCCGGATCAAGAGCTACCAACTCTTTTTCCGAAGGTAACTG
GCTTCAGCAGAGCGCAGATACCAAATACTGTCCTTCTAGTGTAGCCGTAGTTAGGCCACCACTTCAAGAA
CTCTGTAGCACCGCCTACATACCTCGCTCTGCTAATCCTGTTACCAGTGGCTGCTGCCAGTGGCGATAAG
TCGTGTCTTACCGGGTTGGACTCAAGACGATAGTTACCGGATAAGGCGCAGCGGTCGGGCTGAACGGGGG
GTTCGTGCACACAGCCCAGCTTGGAGCGAACGACCTACACCGAACTGAGATACCTACAGCGTGAGCTATG
AGAAAGCGCCACGCTTCCCGAAGGGAGAAAGGCGGACAGGTATCCGGTAAGCGGCAGGGTCGGAACAGGA
GAGCGCACGAGGGAGCTTCCAGGGGGAAACGCCTGGTATCTTTATAGTCCTGTCGGGTTTCGCCACCTCT
GACTTGAGCGTCGATTTTTGTGATGCTCGTCAGGGGGGCGGAGCCTATGGAAAAACGCCAGCAACGCGGC
CTTTTTACGGTTCCTGGCCTTTTGCTGGCCTTTTGCTCACATGTTCTTTCCTGCGTTATCCCCTGATTCT
GTGGATAACCGTATTACCGCCTTTGAGTGAGCTGATACCGCTCGCCGCAGCCGAACGACCGAGCGCAGCG
AGTCAGTGAGCGAGGAAGCGGAAGAGCGCCTGATGCGGTATTTTCTCCTTACGCATCTGTGCGGTATTTC
ACACCGCAATGGTGCACTCTCAGTACAATCTGCTCTGATGCCGCATAGTTAAGCCAGTATACACTCCGCT
ATCGCTACGTGACTGGGTCATGGCTGCGCCCCGACACCCGCCAACACCCGCTGACGCGCCCTGACGGGCT
TGTCTGCTCCCGGCATCCGCTTACAGACAAGCTGTGACCGTCTCCGGGAGCTGCATGTGTCAGAGGTTTT
CACCGTCATCACCGAAACGCGCGAGGCAGCTGCGGTAAAGCTCATCAGCGTGGTCGTGAAGCGATTCACA
GATGTCTGCCTGTTCATCCGCGTCCAGCTCGTTGAGTTTCTCCAGAAGCGTTAATGTCTGGCTTCTGATA
AAGCGGGCCATGTTAAGGGCGGTTTTTTCCTGTTTGGTCACTGATGCCTCCGTGTAAGGGGGATTTCTGT
TCATGGGGGTAATGATACCGATGAAACGAGAGAGGATGCTCACGATACGGGTTACTGATGATGAACATGC
CCGGTTACTGGAACGTTGTGAGGGTAAACAACTGGCGGTATGGATGCGGCGGGACCAGAGAAAAATCACT
CAGGGTCAATGCCAGCGCTTCGTTAATACAGATGTAGGTGTTCCACAGGGTAGCCAGCAGCATCCTGCGA
TGCAGATCCGGAACATAATGGTGCAGGGCGCTGACTTCCGCGTTTCCAGACTTTACGAAACACGGAAACC
GAAGACCATTCATGTTGTTGCTCAGGTCGCAGACGTTTTGCAGCAGCAGTCGCTTCACGTTCGCTCGCGT
ATCGGTGATTCATTCTGCTAACCAGTAAGGCAACCCCGCCAGCCTAGCCGGGTCCTCAACGACAGGAGCA
CGATCATGCGCACCCGTGGCCAGGACCCAACGCTGCCCGAGATGCGCCGCGTGCGGCTGCTGGAGATGGC
GGACGCGATGGATATGTTCTGCCAAGGGTTGGTTTGCGCATTCACAGTTCTCCGCAAGAATTGATTGGCT
CCAATTCTTGGAGTGGTGAATCCGTTAGCGAGGTGCCGCCGGCTTCCATTCAGGTCGAGGTGGCCCGGCT
CCATGCACCGCGACGCAACGCGGGGAGGCAGACAAGGTATAGGGCGGCGCCTACAATCCATGCCAACCCG
TTCCATGTGCTCGCCGAGGCGGCATAAATCGCCGTGACGATCAGCGGTCCAATGATCGAAGTTAGGCTGG
TAAGAGCCGCGAGCGATCCTTGAAGCTGTCCCTGATGGTCGTCATCTACCTGCCTGGACAGCATGGCCTG
CAACGCGGGCATCCCGATGCCGCCGGAAGCGAGAAGAATCATAATGGGGAAGGCCATCCAGCCTCGCGTC
GCGAACGCCAGCAAGACGTAGCCCAGCGCGTCGGCCGCCATGCCGGCGATAATGGCCTGCTTCTCGCCGA
AACGTTTGGTGGCGGGACCAGTGACGAAGGCTTGAGCGAGGGCGTGCAAGATTCCGAATACCGCAAGCGA
CAGGCCGATCATCGTCGCGCTCCAGCGAAAGCGGTCCTCGCCGAAAATGACCCAGAGCGCTGCCGGCACC
TGTCCTACGAGTTGCATGATAAAGAAGACAGTCATAAGTGCGGCGACGATAGTCATGCCCCGCGCCCACC
GGAAGGAGCTGACTGGGTTGAAGGCTCTCAAGGGCATCGGTCGATCGACGCTCTCCCTTATGCGACTCCT
GCATTAGGAAGCAGCCCAGTAGTAGGTTGAGGCCGTTGAGCACCGCCGCCGCAAGGAATGGTGCATGCAA
GGAGATGGCGCCCAACAGTCCCCCGGCCACGGGGCCTGCCACCATACCCACGCCGAAACAAGCGCTCATG
AGCCCGAAGTGGCGAGCCCGATCTTCCCCATCGGTGATGTCGGCGATATAGGCGCCAGCAACCGCAC
